>Addgene plasmid #81118 | pcDNA-1xHA CARM1 WT | addgene partial sequence | sequence record 158032 | BGH-rev 5'-TAGAAGGCACAGTCGAGG-3'
ATAGGGCCCTCTAGATGCATGCTCGACCTAACTCCCATAGTGCATGGTGTTGGTCGGGATGGACATGGGC
GAGGCCATAGAGATGGCAGGGCCACCCATGGTGAACTGGTTGTTGACTGCATAGTGGGCACTGGAGCTAC
CGCCGCCTCCCTGGGCACCTGAGGAGCCTTGGACAATGCCCGTGCTCATTATGGAGCCCATCCGGGAGTG
GGTGTGATTGACAATCCCTGTGTTAGCTAAGGGAATCAGGTTGTTGTGACCCACACTGGAGCCGCCGGCA
ATAACACTGCTCAGGTCGTAGGCAGTAGGCATTCCAGCCACAGCCACCCCGCTGCTGAGATTATAGGTGC
TTCCTGTGTTCCACATATTCTCCGAGGGAGACGTGTAGTGTGAGCCAGGTGGGGGTGATGGGGTTGCACC
TGTGTACCTGAAGAAGGGGTTCTTTAGATCCAGCAGGTTACTGGACTTGGAGCCTGTCTGGTCCACCTGT
GCCACAATACTGATGTCATAGCTCTGTCTTTTGTTGGCAATAAGCAGACATGTCCCTGAGAGCGTGTCCC
CGGCCTTGGCAAACAACGGTGACTGGAAGAGGCACCGGACCTGGTACCAGTGGGTCAGGGGCTCTGTTGG
GGCTGTGGATAGCCACACGGTCATTATGGAGCCAATGAAAGCAACATCGAACCAGAAGGCCAAGCCATGG
ACTAGCCCTGAATGCAGCATGTGGAATTTGAATGGGATTTCTATCCTGTGCAAATCGCCTTCTTTGGCTT
CTAAGAAGTTCACTGTGTACTTGACAGATTTGGCCATCAGGATCCGGATGTCAA
