>Addgene plasmid #81118 | pcDNA-1xHA CARM1 WT | addgene partial sequence | sequence record 158033 | CMV-F 5'-CGCAAATGGGCGGTAGGCGTG-3'
ACCCACTGCTTACTGGCTTATCGAAATTAATACGACTCACTATAGGGAGACCCAAGCTTGGTACCATGGC
CTCCTACCCTTATGATGTGCCAGATTATGCCTCTCCCGAATTCGCAGCGGCGGCAGCGACGGCGGTGGGG
CCGGGTGCGGGGAGCGCTGGGGTGGCGGGCCCGGGCGGCGCGGGGCCCTGCGCTACAGTGTCTGTGTTCC
CGGGCGCCCGCCTCCTCACTATCGGCGACGCGAACGGCGAGATCCAGCGGCACGCGGAGCAGCAGGCGCT
GCGCCTTGAGGTGCGCGCCGGACCAGACGCGGCGGGCATCGCCCTCTACAGCCATGAAGATGTGTGTGTT
TTCAAGTGCTCGGTGTCCCGAGAGACAGAGTGCAGTCGTGTGGGCAGACAGTCCTTCATCATCACCCTGG
GCTGCAACAGCGTCCTCATCCAGTTTGCCACACCCCACGATTTCTGTTCTTTCTACAACATCCTGAAAAC
CTGTCGGGGCCACACACTGGAGCGCTCTGTGTTCAGTGAGCGGACAGAGGAATCCTCAGCTGTGCAGTAC
TTCCAGTTCTATGGCTACCTATCCCAGCAGCAGAACATGATGCAGGACTATGTGCGGACAGGCACCTACC
AGCGTGCGATCCTGCAGAACCACACGGACTTCAAGGACAAGATCGTTCTAGATGTGGGCTGTGGCTCTGG
GATCCTGTCATTTTTTGCTGCTCAAGCAGGAGCCAGGAAAATTTATGCAGTGGAAGCCAGCACCATGGCT
CAGCATGCAGAGGTCCTGGTGAAGAGTAACAATCTGACAGACCGCATCGTGGTCATCCCTGGCAA
