[The description below was written by a language model from this plasmid's Addgene catalogue record.]
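Description:
pcDNA-1xHA CARM1 WT is a mammalian expression plasmid built on the Invitrogen pcDNA3 backbone and designed to produce wild-type mouse CARM1 (coactivator-associated arginine methyltransferase 1, also known as PRMT4) in transfected cells. It is maintained in E. coli as a high-copy plasmid under ampicillin selection. No feature table accompanies the record, so other backbone elements, such as the origin of replication or any mammalian selection marker, are not itemised here.

The Carm1 coding sequence sits downstream of the CMV promoter, a strong constitutive promoter widely used in mammalian cell lines. The use of a bGH reverse sequencing primer is consistent with the bovine growth hormone polyadenylation region normally found after the cloning site in this backbone. A single HA epitope tag encoded by the modified backbone is fused to the N terminus of CARM1, allowing the exogenous protein to be detected or immunoprecipitated with anti-HA antibodies and distinguished from the endogenous enzyme. The insert was introduced by restriction cloning, with the EcoRI site at the 5′ junction retained, while the 3′ junction was formed by joining compatible XhoI and SalI ends, which destroyed both sites.

The depositor notes that quality-control sequencing found a T480A substitution, which is reported not to affect CARM1 function. The plasmid comes from work on an AMPK–SKP2–CARM1 signalling cascade in the transcriptional regulation of autophagy. It is suited to overexpression, interaction and rescue-type experiments, and can serve as the wild-type reference for CARM1 variants.
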