Addgene plasmid #81118: pcDNA-1xHA CARM1 WT
Purpose: mammalian expression of CARM1 WT
Depositing lab: Sung Hee Baek. Publication: AMPK-SKP2-CARM1 signalling cascade in transcriptional regulation of autophagy. Shin HR, Kim H, Oh S, Lee JG, Kee M, Ko HJ, Kweon MN, Won KJ, Baek SH. Nature. 2016 Jun 15. doi: 10.1038/nature18014. PubMed 27309807.
Backbone
  Vector backbone: pcDNA3
  Backbone manufacturer: Invitrogen
  Vector type: Mammalian Expression
Growth in bacteria
  Bacterial resistance: Ampicillin, 100 μg/mL
  Growth temperature: 37°C
  Growth strain: DH5alpha
  Copy number: High Copy
Gene/Insert
  Gene/Insert name: CARM1 (alt name: PRMT4)
  Species: M. musculus (mouse)
  Entrez Gene: Carm1 (a.k.a. Prmt4, m9Bei)
  Promoter: CMV
  Tag / fusion protein: HA (N terminal on backbone)
  Cloning method: Restriction Enzyme; 5′ cloning site EcoRI (not destroyed); 3′ cloning site XhoI/SalI (destroyed during cloning)
  Sequencing primers: 5′ CMV-F; 3′ bGH-rev
Terms and licenses: Academic/Nonprofit Terms; Industry Terms: Not Available to Industry
Depositor comments: T480A substitution found during QC does not affect the function of the protein CARM1.
How to cite: pcDNA-1xHA CARM1 WT was a gift from Sung Hee Baek (Addgene plasmid # 81118 ; http://n2t.net/addgene:81118 ; RRID:Addgene_81118)
